Addgene plasmid #173927: pYPQ131-RZ-Cas12j2
Purpose: (Empty Backbone) Golden Gate entry vector; empty vector to clone the 1st Cas12j2 crRNA with ribozyme processing
Depositing lab: Yiping Qi. Depositing organization: University of Maryland, College Park. Publication: Hypercompact CRISPR-Cas12j2 (CasPhi) enables genome editing, gene activation, and epigenome editing in plants. Liu S, Sretenovic S, Fan T, Cheng Y, Li G, Qi A, Tang X, Xu Y, Guo W, Zhong Z, He Y, Liang Y, Han Q, Zheng X, Gu X, Qi Y, Zhang Y. Plant Commun. 2022 Sep 20:100453. doi: 10.1016/j.xplc.2022.100453. PubMed 36127876.
Backbone
  Vector backbone: pYPQ131A
  Vector type: Plant Expression, CRISPR
Growth in bacteria
  Bacterial resistance: Tetracycline, 10 μg/mL
  Growth temperature: 37°C
  Growth strain: DH5alpha
  Copy number: High Copy
Terms and licenses: Academic/Nonprofit Terms; Industry Terms: Not Available to Industry
How to cite: pYPQ131-RZ-Cas12j2 was a gift from Yiping Qi (Addgene plasmid # 173927 ; http://n2t.net/addgene:173927 ; RRID:Addgene_173927)
