[The description below was written by a language model from this plasmid's Addgene catalogue record and pLannotate feature annotations shown in this document.]
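Description:
pYPQ131-RZ-Cas12j2 is a small (about 3.2 kb) Golden Gate entry vector built on the pYPQ131A backbone and catalogued as an empty backbone for plant CRISPR work. It is designed to receive the first Cas12j2 (CasΦ) crRNA in a multi-guide assembly scheme, with the guide released from its transcript by ribozyme processing. The plasmid replicates in E. coli from a high-copy ColE1/pUC-type origin and is selected with tetracycline through a full-length TcR efflux-pump gene driven by its native tet promoter. rrnB T1 and T2 terminators are also annotated and probably insulate the cloning region from read-through transcription.

The only annotated part of the crRNA cassette is a fragment matching the hammerhead ribozyme of tobacco ringspot virus satellite RNA. This fits the stated design, in which self-cleaving ribozymes flank the crRNA and trim it to defined ends, an arrangement that permits expression from Pol II promoters rather than small-RNA promoters. The feature table does not identify a second ribozyme, the Cas12j2 direct repeat, the Type IIS sites used for spacer insertion or Golden Gate assembly, or any plant promoter or terminator for the crRNA unit, so those details are not stated in the record. A T7 promoter lies upstream of the ribozyme region on the opposite strand. The short lacI, KanR and RSF origin fragments appear to be non-functional remnants of the backbone's construction.

In use, a spacer would be cloned into this vector. The resulting crRNA unit would then be assembled with other entry modules for Cas12j2-based genome editing, gene activation or epigenome editing in plants.
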