Features (pLannotate 1.2.2; 11 found; start..end, strand, type, name):
      1..54      -  CDS            lacI (fragment): lac repressor; lacI; The lac repressor binds to the lac operator to inhibit transcription in E. coli. This inhibition can be relieved by adding lactose or isopropyl-β-D-thiogalactopyranoside (IPTG).
     56..180     -  rep_origin     RSF ori (fragment): Plasmids containing the RSF 1030 origin of replication can be propagated in E. coli cells that contain additional plasmids with compatible origins.
    196..224     +  promoter       tet promoter: E. coli promoter for tetracycline efflux protein gene
    272..1462    +  CDS            TcR: tetracycline efflux protein; tet; confers resistance to tetracycline
   1560..1634    +  CDS            KanR (fragment): aminoglycoside phosphotransferase; aphA-3; confers resistance to kanamycin
   1637..1655    -  promoter       T7 promoter: promoter for bacteriophage T7 RNA polymerase
   1771..1794    +  misc_RNA       sTRSV HHRz (fragment): hammerhead ribozyme from the tobacco ringspot virus satellite RNA (Khvorova et al., 2003)
   2034..2622    +  rep_origin     ori: high-copy-number ColE1/pMB1/pBR322/pUC origin of replication
   2805..2897    +  CDS            lacI (fragment): lac repressor; lacI; The lac repressor binds to the lac operator to inhibit transcription in E. coli. This inhibition can be relieved by adding lactose or isopropyl-β-D-thiogalactopyranoside (IPTG).
   2952..2979    -  terminator     rrnB T2 terminator: transcription terminator T2 from the E. coli rrnB gene
   3111..3154    +  terminator     rrnB T1 terminator: Escherichia coli rrnB; transcription terminator T1 from the E. coli rrnB gene
>Addgene plasmid #173927 | pYPQ131-RZ-Cas12j2 | addgene full sequence | sequence record 348001 | Addgene NGS Result
CTGCATTAATGAATCGGCCAACGCGCGGGGAGAGGCGGTTTGCGTATTGGGCGCTCTTCCGCTTCCTCGC
TCACTGACTCGCTGCGCTCGGTCGTTCGGCTGCGGCGAGCGGTATCAGCTCACTCAAAGGCGGTAATACG
GTTATCCACAGAATCAGGGGATAACGCAGGAAAGAACATGAATTAATTCTCATGTTTGACAGCTTATCAT
CGATTAGCTTTAATGCGGTAGTTTATCACAGTTAAATTGCTAACGCAGTCAGGCACCGTGTATGAAATCT
AACAATGCGCTCATCGTCATCCTCGGCACCGTCACCCTGGATGCTGTAGGCATAGGCTTGGTTATGCCGG
TACTGCCGGGCCTCTTGCGGGATATCGTCCATTCCGACAGCATCGCCAGTCACTATGGCGTGCTGCTAGC
GCTATATGCGTTGATGCAATTTCTATGCGCACCCGTTCTCGGAGCACTGTCCGACCGCTTTGGCCGCCGC
CCAGTCCTGCTCGCTTCGCTACTTGGAGCCACTATCGACTACGCGATCATGGCGACCACACCCGTCCTGT
GGATTCTCTACGCCGGACGCATCGTGGCCGGCATCACCGGCGCCACAGGTGCGGTTGCTGGCGCCTATAT
CGCCGACATCACCGATGGGGAAGATCGGGCTCGCCACTTCGGGCTCATGAGCGCTTGTTTCGGCGTGGGT
ATGGTGGCAGGCCCCGTGGCCGGGGGACTGTTGGGCGCCATCTCCTTACATGCACCATTCCTTGCGGCGG
CGGTGCTCAACGGCCTCAACCTACTACTGGGCTGCTTCCTAATGCAGGAGTCGCATAAGGGAGAGCGCCG
ACCCATGCCCTTGAGAGCCTTCAACCCAGTCAGCTCCTTCCGGTGGGCGCGGGGCATGACTATCGTCGCC
GCACTTATGACTGTCTTCTTTATCATGCAACTCGTAGGACAGGTGCCGGCAGCGCTCTGGGTCATTTTCG
GCGAGGACCGCTTTCGCTGGAGCGCGACGATGATCGGCCTGTCGCTTGCGGTATTCGGAATCTTGCACGC
CCTCGCTCAAGCCTTCGTCACTGGTCCCGCCACCAAACGTTTCGGCGAGAAGCAGGCCATTATCGCCGGC
ATGGCGGCCGACGCGCTGGGCTACGTCTTGCTGGCGTTCGCGACGCGAGGCTGGATGGCCTTCCCCATTA
TGATTCTTCTCGCTTCCGGCGGCATCGGGATGCCCGCGTTGCAGGCCATGCTGTCCAGGCAGGTAGATGA
CGACCATCAGGGACAGCTTCAAGGATCGCTCGCGGCTCTTACCAGCCTAACTTCGATCATTGGACCGCTG
ATCGTCACGGCGATTTATGCCGCCTCGGCGAGCACATGGAACGGGTTGGCATGGATTGTAGGCGCCGCCC
TATACCTTGTCTGCCTCCCCGCGTTGCGTCGCGGTGCATGGAGCCGGGCCACCTCGACCTGAATGGAAGC
CGGCGGCACCTCGCTAACGGATTCACCACTCCAAGAATTGGAGCCAATCAATTCTTGCGGAGAACTGTGA
ATGCGCAAACCAACCCTTGATCGGGGAAGAACAGTATGTCGAGCTATTTTTTGACTTACTGGGGATCAAG
CCTGATTGGGAGAAAATAAAATATCCCCTATAGTGAGTCGTATTACATGGTCATAGCTGTTTCCTGGCAG
CTCTGGCCCGTGTCTCAAAATCTCTGATGTTACATTGCACAAGATAAAAATATATCATCATGCCTCCTCT
AGAGGTCTCGCTATTCGTTGCTGATGAGTCCGTGAGGACGAAACGAGTAAGCTCGTCCAACGATTGCCCC
TCACGAGGGGACGAGACGGAGCTCAGTCTGACCGCGGCGTCTCTGGCCGGCATGGTCCCAGCCTCCTCGC
TGGCGCCGGCTGGGCAACATGCTTCGGCATGGCGAATGGGACCATGGGAGACCCTCGAGCCACCCATGAC
CAAAATCCCTTAACGTGAGTTACGCGTCGTTCCACTGAGCGTCAGACCCCGTAGAAAAGATCAAAGGATC
TTCTTGAGATCCTTTTTTTCTGCGCGTAATCTGCTGCTTGCAAACAAAAAAACCACCGCTACCAGCGGTG
GTTTGTTTGCCGGATCAAGAGCTACCAACTCTTTTTCCGAAGGTAACTGGCTTCAGCAGAGCGCAGATAC
CAAATACTGTTCTTCTAGTGTAGCCGTAGTTAGGCCACCACTTCAAGAACTCTGTAGCACCGCCTACATA
CCTCGCTCTGCTAATCCTGTTACCAGTGGCTGCTGCCAGTGGCGATAAGTCGTGTCTTACCGGGTTGGAC
TCAAGACGATAGTTACCGGATAAGGCGCAGCGGTCGGGCTGAACGGGGGGTTCGTGCACACAGCCCAGCT
TGGAGCGAACGACCTACACCGAACTGAGATACCTACAGCGTGAGCTATGAGAAAGCGCCACGCTTCCCGA
AGGGAGAAAGGCGGACAGGTATCCGGTAAGCGGCAGGGTCGGAACAGGAGAGCGCACGAGGGAGCTTCCA
GGGGGAAACGCCTGGTATCTTTATAGTCCTGTCGGGTTTCGCCACCTCTGACTTGAGCGTCGATTTTTGT
GATGCTCGTCAGGGGGGCGGAGCCTATGGAAAAACGCCAGCAACGCGGCCTTTTTACGGTTCCTTGCCTT
TTGCTGGCCTTTTGCTCACATGTTCTTTCCTGCGTTATCCCCTGATTCTGTGGATAACCGTATTACCGCC
TTTGAGTGAGCTGATACCGCTCGCCGCAGCCGAACGACCGAGCGCAGCGAGTCAGTGAGCGAGGAAGCGG
AAGAGCGCCCAATACGCAAACCGCCTCTCCCCGCGCGTTGGCCGATTCATTAATGCAGCTGGCACGACAG
GTTTCCCGACTGGAAAGCGGGCAGTGAGCGCAACGCAATTAATACGCGTACCGCTAGCCAGGAAGAGTTT
GTAGAAACGCAAAAAGGCCATCCGTCAGGATGGCCTTCTGCTTAGTTTGATGCCTGGCAGTTTATGGCGG
GCGTCCTGCCCGCCACCCTCCGGGCCGTTGCTTCACAACGTTCAAATCCGCTCCCGGCGGATTTGTCCTA
CTCAGGAGAGCGTTCACCGACAAACAACAGATAAAACGAAAGGCCCAGTCTTCCGACTGAGCCTTTCGTT
TTATTTGATGCCTGGCAGTTCCCTACTCTCGCGTT
